>Addgene plasmid #111604 | 33-G-X1-pEF1-puro | addgene full sequence | sequence record 261460 | Addgene NGS Result
TTTCCATAGGCTCCGCCCCCCTGACGAGCATCACAAAAATCGACGCTCAAGTCAGAGGTGGCGAAACCCG
ACAGGACTATAAAGATACCAGGCGTTTCCCCCTGGAAGCTCCCTCGTGCGCTCTCCTGTTCCGACCCTGC
CGCTTACCGGATACCTGTCCGCCTTTCTCCCTTCGGGAAGCGTGGCGCTTTCTCATAGCTCACGCTGTAG
GTATCTCAGTTCGGTGTAGGTCGTTCGCTCCAAGCTGGGCTGTGTGCACGAACCCCCCGTTCAGCCCGAC
CGCTGCGCCTTATCCGGTAACTATCGTCTTGAGTCCAACCCGGTAAGACACGACTTATCGCCACTGGCAG
CAGCCACTGGTAACAGGATTAGCAGAGCGAGGTATGTAGGCGGTGCTACAGAGTTCTTGAAGTGGTGGCC
TAACTACGGCTACACTAGAAGAACAGTATTTGGTATCTGCGCTCTGCTGAAGCCAGTTACCTTCGGAAAA
AGAGTTGGTAGCTCTTGATCCGGCAAACAAACCACCGCTGGTAGCGGTGGTTTTTTTGTTTGCAAGCAGC
AGATTACGCGCAGAAAAAAAGGATCTCAAGAAGATCCTTTGATCTTTTCTACGGGGTCTGACGCTCAGTG
GAACGAAAACTCACGTTAAGGGATTTTGGTCATGAGATTATCAAAAAGGATCTTCACCTAGATCCTTTTA
AATTAAAAATGAAGTTTTAAATCAATCTAAAGTATATATGAGTAAACTTGGTCTGACAGTTACCAATGCT
TAATCAGTGAGGCACCTATCTCAGCGATCTGTCTATTTCGTTCATCCATAGTTGCCTGACTCCCCGTCGT
GTAGATAACTACGATACGGGAGGGCTTACCATCTGGCCCCAGTGCTGCAATGATACCGCGAGACCCACGC
TCACCGGCTCCAGATTTATCAGCAATAAACCAGCCAGCCGGAAGGGCCGAGCGCAGAAGTGGTCCTGCAA
CTTTATCCGCCTCCATCCAGTCTATTAATTGTTGCCGGGAAGCTAGAGTAAGTAGTTCGCCAGTTAATAG
TTTGCGCAACGTTGTTGCCATTGCTACAGGCATCGTGGTGTCACGCTCGTCGTTTGGTATGGCTTCATTC
AGCTCCGGTTCCCAACGATCAAGGCGAGTTACATGATCCCCCATGTTGTGCAAAAAAGCGGTTAGCTCCT
TCGGTCCTCCGATCGTTGTCAGAAGTAAGTTGGCCGCAGTGTTATCACTCATGGTTATGGCAGCACTGCA
TAATTCTCTTACTGTCATGCCATCCGTAAGATGCTTTTCTGTGACTGGTGAGTACTCAACCAAGTCATTC
TGAGAATAGTGTATGCGGCGACCGAGTTGCTCTTGCCCGGCGTCAATACGGGATAATACCGCGCCACATA
GCAGAACTTTAAAAGTGCTCATCATTGGAAAACGTTCTTCGGGGCGAAAACTCTCAAGGATCTTACCGCT
GTTGAGATCCAGTTCGATGTAACCCACTCGTGCACCCAACTGATCTTCAGCATCTTTTACTTTCACCAGC
GTTTCTGGGTGAGCAAAAACAGGAAGGCAAAATGCCGCAAAAAAGGGAATAAGGGCGACACGGAAATGTT
GAATACTCATACTCTTCCTTTTTCAATATTATTGAAGCATTTATCAGGGTTATTGTCTCATGAGCGGATA
CATATTTGAATGTATTTAGAAAAATAAACAAATAGGGGTTCCGCGCACATTTCCCCGAAAAGTGCCACCT
GACGTCGACGGATCGGGAGATCTCCCGATCCCCTATGGTGCACTCTCAGTACAATCTGCTCTGATGCCGC
ATAGTTAAGCCAGTATCTGCTCCCTGCTTGTGTGTTGGAGGTCGCTGAGTAGTGCGCGAGCAAAATTTAA
GCTACAACAAGGCAAGGCTTGACCGACAATTGCATGAAGAATCTGCTTAGGGTTAGGCGTTTTGCGCTGC
TTCGCGATGTACGGGCCAGATATACGCGTTGACATTGATTATTGACTAGGCTTTTGCAAAAAGCTTTGCA
AAGATGGATAAAGTTTTAAACAGAGAGGAATCTTTGCAGCTAATGGACCTTCTAGGTCTTGAAAGGAGTG
GGAATTGGCTCCGGTGCCCGTCAGTGGGCAGAGCGCACATCGCCCACAGTCCCCGAGAAGTTGGGGGGAG
GGGTCGGCAATTGAACCGGTGCCTAGAGAAGGTGGCGCGGGGTAAACTGGGAAAGTGATGTCGTGTACTG
GCTCCGCCTTTTTCCCGAGGGTGGGGGAGAACCGTATATAAGTGCAGTAGTCGCCGTGAACGTTCTTTTT
CGCAACGGGTTTGCCGCCAGAACACAGGTAAGTGCCGTGTGTGGTTCCCGCGGGCCTGGCCTCTTTACGG
GTTATGGCCCTTGCGTGCCTTGAATTACTTCCACCTGGCTGCAGTACGTGATTCTTGATCCCGAGCTTCG
GGTTGGAAGTGGGTGGGAGAGTTCGAGGCCTTGCGCTTAAGGAGCCCCTTCGCCTCGTGCTTGAGTTGAG
GCCTGGCCTGGGCGCTGGGGCCGCCGCGTGCGAATCTGGTGGCACCTTCGCGCCTGTCTCGCTGCTTTCG
ATAAGTCTCTAGCCATTTAAAATTTTTGATGACCTGCTGCGACGCTTTTTTTCTGGCAAGATAGTCTTGT
AAATGCGGGCCAAGATCTGCACACTGGTATTTCGGTTTTTGGGGCCGCGGGCGGCGACGGGGCCCGTGCG
TCCCAGCGCACATGTTCGGCGAGGCGGGGCCTGCGAGCGCGGCCACCGAGAATCGGACGGGGGTAGTCTC
AAGCTGGCCGGCCTGCTCTGGTGCCTGGCCTCGCGCCGCCGTGTATCGCCCCGCCCTGGGCGGCAAGGCT
GGCCCGGTCGGCACCAGTTGCGTGAGCGGAAAGATGGCCGCTTCCCGGCCCTGCTGCAGGGAGCTCAAAA
TGGAGGACGCGGCGCTCGGGAGAGCGGGCGGGTGAGTCACCCACACAAAGGAAAAGGGCCTTTCCGTCCT
CAGCCGTCGCTTCATGTGACTCCACGGAGTACCGGGCGCCGTCCAGGCACCTCGATTAGTTCTCGAGCTT
TTGGAGTACGTCGTCTTTAGGTTGGGGGGAGGGGTTTTATGCGATGGAGTTTCCCCACACTGAGTGGGTG
GAGACTGAAGTTAGGCCAGCTTGGCACTTGATGTAATTCTCCTTGGAATTTGCCCTTTTTGAGTTTGGAT
CTTGGTTCATTCTCAAGCCTCAGACAGTGGTTCAAAGTTTTTTTCTTCCATTTCAGGTGTCGTGAGGAAT
TAGCTTGGTACTAATACGACTCACTATAGGGAGACCCAAGCTGGCTAGGTAAGCTTGGTACCGAGCTCGG
ATCCGAATTCGCCACCATGTGGTGGCGCCTGTGGTGGCTGCTGCTGCTGCTGCTGCTGTGGCCCATGGTG
TGGGCCGACTACAAGGACGACGACGACAAGCTCGACTGGAGGAACAGAAGCGGAACAGCCACAGCAGCCT
CCCAAGGAGTCTGCAAGTTGGTGGGTGGAGCCGCTGACTGCCGAGGGCAGAGCCTCGCTTCGGTGCCCAG
CAGCCTCCCGCCCCACGCCCGGATGCTCACCCTGGATGCCAACCCTCTCAAGACCCTGTGGAATCACTCC
CTCCAGCCTTACCCTCTCCTGGAGAGCCTCAGCCTGCACAGCTGCCACCTGGAGCGCATCAGCCGCGGCG
CCTTCCAGGAGCAAGGTCACCTGCGCAGCCTGGTACTGGGGGACAACTGCCTCTCAGAGAACTACGAAGA
GACGGCAGCCGCCCTCCACGCCCTGCCGGGCCTGCGGAGGCTGGACTTGTCAGGAAACGCCCTGACGGAG
GACATGGCAGCGCTCATGCTCCAGAACCTCTCCTCGCTGCGGTCCGTGTCCCTGGCGGGGAACACCATCA
TGCGGCTGGACGACTCCGTCTTCGAGGGCCTGGAGCGTCTCCGGGAGCTGGATCTGCAGAGGAACTACAT
CTTCGAGATCGAGGGCGGCGCTTTCGACGGCCTGGCTGAGCTGACCCATCTCAACCTCTCCAGGAATTCC
CTCACCTGCATCTCCGACTTCAGCCTCCAGCAGCTGCGGGTGCTAGACCTGAGCTGCAACAGCATCGAGG
CCTTTCAGACGGCCTCCCAGCCCCAGGCTGAGTTCCAGCTCACCTGGCTTGACCTGCGGGAGAACAAACT
GCTCCATTTCCCCGACCTGGCCGCGCTCCCGAGACTCATCTACCTGAACTTGTCCAACAACCTCATCCGG
CTCCCCACAGGGCCACCCCAGGACAGCAAGGGCATCCACGCACCTTCCGAGGGCTGGTCAGCCCTGCCCC
TCTCAGCCCCCAGCGGGAATGCCAGCGGCCGCCCCCTTTCCCAGCTCTTGAATCTGGATTTGAGCTACAA
TGAGATTGAGCTCATCCCCGACAGCTTTCTTGAGCACCTGACCTCCCTGTGCTTCCTGAACCTCAGCAGA
AACTGCTTGCGGACCTTTGAGGCCCGGCGCTTAGGCTCCCTGCCCTGCCTGATGCTCCTTGACTTAAGCC
ACAATGCCCTGGAGACACTGGAACTGGGCGCCAGAGCCCTGGGGTCTCTGCGGACGCTGCTCCTACAGGG
CAATGCCCTGCGGGACCTGCCCCCATACACCTTTGCCAATCTGGCCAGCCTGCAGCGGCTCAACCTGCAG
GGGAACCGAGTCAGCCCCTGTGGGGGGCCAGATGAGCCTGGCCCCTCCGGCTGTGTGGCCTTCTCCGGCA
TCACCTCCCTCCGCAGCCTGAGCCTGGTGGATAATGAGATAGAGCTGCTCAGGGCAGGGGCCTTCCTCCA
CACCCCACTGACTGAGCTGGACCTTTCTTCCAATCCTGGGCTGGAGGTGGCCACGGGGGCCTTGGGAGGC
CTGGAGGCCTCCTTGGAGGTCCTGGCACTGCAGGGCAACGGGCTGATGGTCCTGCAGGTGGACCTGCCCT
GCTTCATCTGCCTCAAGCGGCTCAATCTTGCCGAGAACCGCCTGAGCCACCTTCCCGCCTGGACACAGGC
TGTGTCACTGGAGGTGCTGGACCTGCGAAACAACAGCTTCAGCCTCCTGCCAGGCAGTGCCATGGGTGGC
CTGGAGACCAGCCTCCGGCGCCTCTACCTGCAGGGGAATCCACTCAGCTGCTGCGGCAATGGCTGGCTGG
CAGCCCAGCTGCACCAGGGCCGTGTGGACGTGGACGCCACCCAGGACCTGATCTGCCGCTTCAGCTCCCA
GGAGGAGGTGTCCCTGAGCCACGTGCGTCCCGAGGACTGTGAGAAGGGGGGACTGAAGAACATCAACCTC
ATCATCATCCTCACCTTCATACTGGTCTCTGCCATCCTCCTCACCACGCTGGCCGCCTGCTGCTGCGTCC
GCCGGCAGAAGTTTAACCAACAGTATAAAGCCACCGGTTAAGCGGCCGCTCTAGAGGGCCCTTCGAAGGT
AAGCCTATCCCTAACCCTCTCCTCGGTCTCGATTCTACGCGTACCGGTCATCATCACCATCACCATTGAG
TTTAAACCCGCTGATCAGCCTCGACTGTGCCTTCTAGTTGCCAGCCATCTGTTGTTTGCCCCTCCCCCGT
GCCTTCCTTGACCCTGGAAGGTGCCACTCCCACTGTCCTTTCCTAATAAAATGAGGAAATTGCATCGCAT
TGTCTGAGTAGGTGTCATTCTATTCTGGGGGGTGGGGTGGGGCAGGACAGCAAGGGGGAGGATTGGGAAG
ACAATAGCAGGCATGCTGGGGATGCGGTGGGCTCTATGGCTTCTGAGGCGGAAAGAACCAGCTGGGGCTC
TAGGGGGTATCCCC
[124 nt withheld, positions 5825-5948]
C
[91 nt withheld, positions 5950-6040]
A
[49 nt withheld, positions 6042-6090]
CCTTTGACGTTGGAGTCCACGTTCTTT
[37 nt withheld, positions 6118-6154]
ACCCTATCTCGGTCTATTCTTTTGATTTATAAGGGATTTTGCCGATTTCGGCCTATTGGTTAAAAAATGA
GCTGATTTAACAAAAATTTAACGCGAATTAATTCTGTGGAATGTGTGTCAGTTAGGGTGTGGAAAGTCCC
CAGGCTCCCCAGCAGGCAGAAGTATGCAAAGCATGCATCTCAATTAGTCAGCAACCAGGTGTGGAAAGTC
CCCAGGCTCCCCAGCAGGCAGAAGTATGCAAAGCATGCATCTCAATTAGTCAGCAACCATAGTCCCGCCC
CTAACTCCGCCCATCCCGCCCCTAACTCCGCCCAGTTCCGCCCATTCTCCGCCCCATGGCTGACTAATTT
TTTTTATTTATGCAGAGGCCGAGGCCGCCTCTGCCTCTGAGCTATTCCAGAAGTAGTGAGGAGGCTTTTT
TGGAGGCCTAGGCTTTTGCAAAAAGCTCCCATGTCGAGGAGCTTCTGATGGAATTAGAACTTGGCAAAAC
AATACTGAGAATGAAGTGTATGTGGAACAGAGGCTGCTGATCTCGTTCTTCAGGCTATGAAACTGACACA
TTTGGAAACCACAGTACTTAGAACCACAAAGTGGGAATCAAGAGAAAAACAATGATCCCACGAGAGATCT
ATAGATCTATAGATCATGAGTGGGAGGAATGAGCTGGCCCTTAATTTGGTTTTGCTTGTTTAAATTATGA
TATCCAACTATGAAACATTATCATAAAGCAATAGTAAAGAGCCTTCAGTAAAGAGCAGGCATTTATCTAA
TCCCACCCCACCCCCACCCCCGTAGCTCCAATCCTTCCATTCAAAATGTAGGTACTCTGTTCTCACCCTT
CTTAACAAAGTATGACAGGAAAAACTTCCATTTTAGTGGACATCTTTATTGTTTAATAGATCATCAATTT
CCGATGCATGGGGTCGTGCGCTCCTTTCGGTCGGGCGCTGCGGGTCGTGGGGCGGGCGTCAGGCACCGGG
CTTGCGGGTCATGCACCAGGTGCGCGGTCCTTCGGGCACCTCGACGTCGGCGGTGACGGTGAAGCCGAGC
CGCTCGTAGAAGGGGAGGTTGCGGGGCGCGGAGGTCTCCAGGAAGGCGGGCACCCCGGCGCGCTCGGCCG
CCTCCACTCCGGGGAGCACGACGGCGCTGCCCAGACCCTTGCCCTGGTGGTCGGGCGAGACGCCGACGGT
GGCCAGGAACCACGCGGGCTCCTTGGGCCGGTGCGGCGCCAGGAGGCCTTCCATCTGTTGCTGCGCGGCC
AGCCGGGAACCGCTCAACTCGGCCATGCGCGGGCCGATCTCGGCGAACACCGCCCCCGCTTCGACGCTCT
CCGGCGTGGTCCAGACCGCCACCGCGGCGCCGTCGTCCGCGACCCACACCTTGCCGATGTCGAGCCCGAC
GCGCGTGAGGAAGAGTTCTTGCAGCTCGGTGACCCGCTCGATGTGGCGGTCCGGATCGACGGTGTGGCGC
GTGGCGGGGTAGTCGGCGAACGCGGCGGCGAGGGTGCGTACGGCCCTGGGGACGTCGTCGCGGGTGGCGA
GGCGCACCGTGGGCTTGTACTCGGTCATGGTAAGCTGGTCGAAAGGCCCGGAGATGAGGAAGAGGAGAAC
AGCGCGGCAGACGTGCGCTTTTGAAGCGTGCAGAATGCCGGGCCTCCGGAGGACCTTCGGGCGCCCGCCC
CGCCCCTGAGCCCGCCCCTGAGCCCGCCCCCGGACCCACCCCTTCCCAGCCTCTGAGCCCAGAAAGCGAA
GGAGCAAAGCTGCTATTGGCCGCTGCCCCAAAGGCCTACCCGCTTCCATTGCTCAGCGGTGCTGTCCATC
TGCACGAGACTAGTGAGACGTGCTACTTCCATTTGTCACGTCCTGCACGACGCGAGCTGCGGGGCGGGGG
GGAACTTCCTGACTAGGGGAGGAGTAGAAGGTGGCGCGAAGGGGCCACCAAAGAACGGAGCCGGTTGGCG
CCTACCGGTGGATGTGGAATGTGTGCGAGGCCAGAGGCCACTTGTGTAGCGCCAAGTGCCCAGCGGGGCT
GCTAAAGCGCATGCTCCAGACTGCCTTGGGAAAAGCGCCTCCCCTACCCGGTAGAATTCCTCGACGTATC
GATAAGCTTTGCAAAGATGGATAAAGTTTTAAACAGAGAGGAATCTTTGCAGCTAATGGACCTTCTAGGT
CTTGAAAGGAGTGGGAATTGGCTCCGGTGCCCGTCAGTGGGCAGAGCGCACATCGCCCACAGTCCCCGAG
AAGTTGGGGGGAGGGGTCGGCAATTGAACCGGTGCCTAGAGAAGGTGGCGCGGGGTAAACTGGGAAAGTG
ATGTCGTGTACTGGCTCCGCCTTTTTCCCGAGGGTGGGGGAGAACCGTATATAAGTGCAGTAGTCGCCGT
GAACGTTCTTTTTCGCAACGGGTTTGCCGCCAGAACACAGGTAAGTGCCGTGTGTGGTTCCCGCGGGCCT
GGCCTCTTTACGGGTTATGGCCCTTGCGTGCCTTGAATTACTTCCACCTGGCTGCAGTACGTGATTCTTG
ATCCCGAGCTTCGGGTTGGAAGTGGGTGGGAGAGTTCGAGGCCTTGCGCTTAAGGAGCCCTTCGCCTCGT
GCTTGAGTTGAGGCCTGGCCTGGGCGCTGGGGCCGCCGCGTGCGAATCTGGTGGCACCTTCGCGCCTGTC
TCGCTGCTTTCGATAAGTCTCTAGCCATTTAAAATTTTTGATGACCTGCTGCGACGCTTTTTTTCTGGCA
AGATAGTCTTGTAAATGCGGGCCAAGATCTGCACACTGGTATTTCGGTTTTTGGGGCCGCGGGCGGCGAC
GGTACCGTCGACCTCTAGCTAGAGCTTGGCGTAATCATGGTCATAGCTGTTTCCTGTGTGAAATTGTTAT
CCGCTCACAATTCCACACAACATACGAGCCGGAAGCATAAAGTGTAAAGCCTGGGGTGCCTAATGAGTGA
GCTAACTCACATTAATTGCGTTGCGCTCACTGCCCGCTTTCCAGTCGGGAAACCTGTCGTGCCAGCTGCA
TTAATGAATCGGCCAACGCGCGGGGAGAGGCGGTTTGCGTATTGGGCGCTCTTCCGCTTCCTCGCTCACT
GACTCGCTGCGCTCGGTCGTTCGGCTGCGGCGAGCGGTATCAGCTCACTCAAAGGCGGTAATACGGTTAT
CCACAGAATCAGGGGATAACGCAGGAAAGAACATGTGAGCAAAAGGCCAGGAACCGTAAAAAGGCCGCGT
TGCTGGCGTT
Features (pLannotate 1.2.2; 25 found; start..end, strand, type, name):
      1..589     -  rep_origin     ori: high-copy-number ColE1/pMB1/pBR322/pUC origin of replication
    760..1620    -  CDS            AmpR: β-lactamase; bla; confers resistance to ampicillin, carbenicillin, and related antibiotics
   1621..1725    -  promoter       AmpR promoter: bla
   1784..1836    -  misc_feature   bom (fragment): basis of mobility region from pBR322
   1991..2009    +  enhancer       CMV enhancer (fragment): human cytomegalovirus immediate early enhancer
   2034..2100    +  CDS            small t antigen (fragment): SV40 (simian virus 40) small t antigen
   2107..3285    +  promoter       EF-1α promoter: strong constitutive promoter for human elongation factor EF-1α
   3302..3320    +  promoter       T7 promoter: promoter for bacteriophage T7 RNA polymerase
   3440..3460    +  CDS            FLAG (fragment): FLAG® epitope tag, followed by an enterokinase cleavage site
   3512..5422    +  CDS            LRRC32: LRC32_HUMAN - Also known as D11S833E. Experimental evidence at protein level: Swiss-Prot protein existence level 1. Key regulator of transforming growth factor beta (TGFB1, TGFB2 and TGFB3) that controls TGF-beta activation by maintaining it in a latent state during storage in extracellular space (PubMed:19750484, PubMed:19651619, PubMed:22278742). Associates specifically via disulfide bonds with the Latency-associated peptide (LAP), which is the regulatory chain of TGF-beta, and regulates integrin-dependent activation of TGF-beta (PubMed:22278742). Able to outcompete LTBP1 for binding to LAP
   5458..5499    +  CDS            V5 tag: epitope tag from simian virus 5
   5555..5779    +  polyA_signal   bGH poly(A) signal: bovine growth hormone polyadenylation signal
   5783..5804    +  promoter       SV40 promoter (fragment): SV40 enhancer and early promoter
   5825..6253    +  rep_origin     f1 ori (sequence partly withheld): f1 bacteriophage origin of replication; arrow indicates direction of (+) strand synthesis
   6267..6596    +  promoter       SV40 promoter: SV40 enhancer and early promoter
   6617..7065    -  polyA_signal   PGK poly(A) signal: mouse phosphoglycerate kinase 1 polyadenylation signal
   7123..7722    -  CDS            PuroR: puromycin N-acetyltransferase; pac from Streptomyces alboniger; confers resistance to puromycin
   7734..8233    -  promoter       PGK promoter: mouse phosphoglycerate kinase 1 promoter
   8271..8337    +  CDS            small t antigen (fragment): SV40 (simian virus 40) small t antigen
   8345..8956    +  promoter       EF-1α promoter (fragment): strong constitutive promoter for human elongation factor EF-1α
   9018..9034    -  protein_bind   lac operator: The lac repressor binds to the lac operator to inhibit transcription in E. coli. This inhibition can be relieved by adding lactose or isopropyl-β-D-thiogalactopyranoside (IPTG). lac repressor encoded by lacI
   9042..9072    -  promoter       lac promoter: promoter for the E. coli lac operon
   9087..9108    -  protein_bind   CAP binding site: CAP binding activates transcription in the presence of cAMP. E. coli catabolite activator protein
   9121..9213    -  CDS            lacI (fragment): lac repressor; lacI; The lac repressor binds to the lac operator to inhibit transcription in E. coli. This inhibition can be relieved by adding lactose or isopropyl-β-D-thiogalactopyranoside (IPTG).
   9215..9348    -  rep_origin     RSF ori (fragment): Plasmids containing the RSF 1030 origin of replication can be propagated in E. coli cells that contain additional plasmids with compatible origins.
