[The description below was written by a language model from this plasmid's Addgene catalogue record and pLannotate feature annotations shown in this document.]
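Description:
33-G-X1-pEF1-puro is a mammalian expression plasmid of about 9.4 kb, built on the pEF1-puro backbone and intended for expressing a human LRRC33 (NRROS)/GARP chimeric protein in 293T cells. It is maintained in E. coli as a high-copy plasmid through a ColE1/pUC-type origin and selected with ampicillin via the β-lactamase gene. An f1 phage origin is also present. For selection in mammalian cells, the backbone carries a separate cassette, in the opposite orientation to the main expression unit, in which the mouse PGK promoter drives puromycin N-acetyltransferase and is terminated by a PGK polyadenylation signal.

The payload is an insert of roughly 2 kb cloned between XhoI and AgeI sites downstream of the strong constitutive human EF-1α promoter, with a bovine growth hormone polyadenylation signal at the 3′ end. A backbone-encoded FLAG epitope lies upstream of the insert and provides an N-terminal tag for detection or pull-down. The annotation also finds a V5 tag sequence just after the coding region, but the record does not say whether it is in frame and translated. The automated annotation labels the whole open reading frame as LRRC32 (GARP), whereas the catalogue describes it as an LRRC33–GARP chimera. This suggests that much of the sequence is GARP-derived, but the record does not state the domain boundaries or which segments come from each parent. Both proteins are leucine-rich repeat molecules that associate with latent TGF-β. Such chimeras are typically used to map which regions determine proTGF-β binding, presentation and activation. Other annotated elements, including a partial second EF-1α promoter, SV40 promoter sequences and lac fragments, appear to be backbone remnants.
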