Addgene plasmid #111604: 33-G-X1-pEF1-puro
Purpose: Express human 33-G-X1 in 293T cells
Depositing lab: Timothy Springer. Depositing organization: Boston Children's Hospital. Publication: A Milieu Molecule for TGF-beta Required for Microglia Function in the Nervous System. Qin Y, Garrison BS, Ma W, Wang R, Jiang A, Li J, Mistry M, Bronson RT, Santoro D, Franco C, Robinton DA, Stevens B, Rossi DJ, Lu C, Springer TA. Cell. 2018 Jun 28;174(1):156-171.e16. doi: 10.1016/j.cell.2018.05.027. Epub 2018 Jun 14. PubMed 29909984.
Backbone
  Vector backbone: pEF1-puro
  Backbone size w/o insert (bp): 7400
  Total vector size (bp): 9400
  Vector type: Mammalian Expression
  Selectable markers: Puromycin
Growth in bacteria
  Bacterial resistance: Ampicillin, 100 μg/mL
  Growth temperature: 37°C
  Growth strain: DH5alpha
  Copy number: High Copy
Gene/Insert
  Gene/Insert name: human LRRC33 and GARP chimeria (alt name: NRROS)
  Species: H. sapiens (human)
  Insert size (bp): 2000
  Entrez Gene: NRROS (a.k.a. ELLP3030, GARPL1, LRRC33, UNQ3030)
  Promoter: EF1a
  Tag / fusion protein: Flag tag (N terminal on backbone)
  Cloning method: Restriction Enzyme; 5′ cloning site XhoI (not destroyed); 3′ cloning site AgeI (not destroyed)
  Sequencing primers: 5′ TGGAGGAACAGAAGCGGAACA; 3′ GGCTTTATACTGTTGGTTAAACTT
Terms and licenses: Academic/Nonprofit Terms; Industry Terms: Not Available to Industry
How to cite: 33-G-X1-pEF1-puro was a gift from Timothy Springer (Addgene plasmid # 111604 ; http://n2t.net/addgene:111604 ; RRID:Addgene_111604)
