>Addgene plasmid #111604 | 33-G-X1-pEF1-puro | depositor partial sequence | sequence record 209755 | human 33-G-X1
TGGAGGAACAGAAGCGGAACAGCCACAGCAGCCTCCCAAGGAGTCTGCAAGTTGGTGGGTGGAGCCGCTG
ACTGCCGAGGGCAGAGCCTCGCTTCGGTGCCCAGCAGCCTCCCGCCCCACGCCCGGATGCTCACCCTGGA
TGCCAACCCTCTCAAGACCCTGTGGAATCACTCCCTCCAGCCTTACCCTCTCCTGGAGAGCCTCAGCCTG
CACAGCTGCCACCTGGAGCGCATCAGCCGCGGCGCCTTCCAGGAGCAAGGTCACCTGCGCAGCCTGGTAC
TGGGGGACAACTGCCTCTCAGAGAACTACGAAGAGACGGCAGCCGCCCTCCACGCCCTGCCGGGCCTGCG
GAGGCTGGACTTGTCAGGAAACGCCCTGACGGAGGACATGGCAGCGCTCATGCTCCAGAACCTCTCCTCG
CTGCGGTCCGTGTCCCTGGCGGGGAACACCATCATGCGGCTGGACGACTCCGTCTTCGAGGGCCTGGAGC
GTCTCCGGGAGCTGGATCTGCAGAGGAACTACATCTTCGAGATCGAGGGCGGCGCTTTCGACGGCCTGGC
TGAGCTGACCCATCTCAACCTCTCCAGGAATTCCCTCACCTGCATCTCCGACTTCAGCCTCCAGCAGCTG
CGGGTGCTAGACCTGAGCTGCAACAGCATCGAGGCCTTTCAGACGGCCTCCCAGCCCCAGGCTGAGTTCC
AGCTCACCTGGCTTGACCTGCGGGAGAACAAACTGCTCCATTTCCCCGACCTGGCCGCGCTCCCGAGACT
CATCTACCTGAACTTGTCCAACAACCTCATCCGGCTCCCCACAGGGCCACCCCAGGACAGCAAGGGCATC
CACGCACCTTCCGAGGGCTGGTCAGCCCTGCCCCTCTCAGCCCCCAGCGGGAATGCCAGCGGCCGCCCCC
TTTCCCAGCTCTTGAATCTGGATTTGAGCTACAATGAGATTGAGCTCATCCCCGACAGCTTTCTTGAGCA
CCTGACCTCCCTGTGCTTCCTGAACCTCAGCAGAAACTGCTTGCGGACCTTTGAGGCCCGGCGCTTAGGC
TCCCTGCCCTGCCTGATGCTCCTTGACTTAAGCCACAATGCCCTGGAGACACTGGAACTGGGCGCCAGAG
CCCTGGGGTCTCTGCGGACGCTGCTCCTACAGGGCAATGCCCTGCGGGACCTGCCCCCATACACCTTTGC
CAATCTGGCCAGCCTGCAGCGGCTCAACCTGCAGGGGAACCGAGTCAGCCCCTGTGGGGGGCCAGATGAG
CCTGGCCCCTCCGGCTGTGTGGCCTTCTCCGGCATCACCTCCCTCCGCAGCCTGAGCCTGGTGGATAATG
AGATAGAGCTGCTCAGGGCAGGGGCCTTCCTCCACACCCCACTGACTGAGCTGGACCTTTCTTCCAATCC
TGGGCTGGAGGTGGCCACGGGGGCCTTGGGAGGCCTGGAGGCCTCCTTGGAGGTCCTGGCACTGCAGGGC
AACGGGCTGATGGTCCTGCAGGTGGACCTGCCCTGCTTCATCTGCCTCAAGCGGCTCAATCTTGCCGAGA
ACCGCCTGAGCCACCTTCCCGCCTGGACACAGGCTGTGTCACTGGAGGTGCTGGACCTGCGAAACAACAG
CTTCAGCCTCCTGCCAGGCAGTGCCATGGGTGGCCTGGAGACCAGCCTCCGGCGCCTCTACCTGCAGGGG
AATCCACTCAGCTGCTGCGGCAATGGCTGGCTGGCAGCCCAGCTGCACCAGGGCCGTGTGGACGTGGACG
CCACCCAGGACCTGATCTGCCGCTTCAGCTCCCAGGAGGAGGTGTCCCTGAGCCACGTGCGTCCCGAGGA
CTGTGAGAAGGGGGGACTGAAGAACATCAACCTCATCATCATCCTCACCTTCATACTGGTCTCTGCCATC
CTCCTCACCACGCTGGCCGCCTGCTGCTGCGTCCGCCGGCAGAAGTTTAACCAACAGTATAAAGCC
